Addgene plasmid #206387: pHAGE2-TetO-hcMYC
Purpose: Expresses human c-MYC in mammalian cells, for lentivirus generation.
Depositing lab: Ralf Jauch. Depositing organization: University of Hong Kong. Publication: An engineered Sox17 induces somatic to neural stem cell fate transitions independently from pluripotency reprogramming. Weng M, Hu H, Graus MS, Tan DS, Gao Y, Ren S, Ho DHH, Langer J, Holzner M, Huang Y, Ling GS, Lai CSW, Francois M, Jauch R. Sci Adv. 2023 Aug 25;9(34):eadh2501. doi: 10.1126/sciadv.adh2501. Epub 2023 Aug 23. PubMed 37611093.
Backbone
  Vector backbone: pHAGE2-TetO
  Vector type: Lentiviral
Growth in bacteria
  Bacterial resistance: Ampicillin, 100 μg/mL
  Growth temperature: 37°C
  Growth strain: NEB Stable
  Copy number: High Copy
Gene/Insert
  Gene/Insert name: c-MYC
  Species: H. sapiens (human)
  Entrez Gene: MYC (a.k.a. MRTL, MYCC, bHLHe39, c-Myc)
  Cloning method: Restriction Enzyme; 5′ cloning site unknown (unknown if destroyed)
Terms and licenses: Academic/Nonprofit Terms; Industry Terms: Not Available to Industry
How to cite: pHAGE2-TetO-hcMYC was a gift from Ralf Jauch (Addgene plasmid # 206387 ; http://n2t.net/addgene:206387 ; RRID:Addgene_206387)
