[The description below was written by a language model from this plasmid's Addgene catalogue record and pLannotate feature annotations shown in this document.]
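Description:
pHAGE2-TetO-hcMYC is an HIV-1-based lentiviral transfer vector built on the pHAGE2-TetO backbone for tetracycline-regulated expression of human c-MYC in mammalian cells. In bacteria it is maintained through a high-copy ColE1/pUC-type origin and selected with ampicillin via the bla gene. The recombination-reducing host strain listed for it is a common choice for plasmids with repeated LTR sequences.

The viral portion of the 7.6 kb plasmid begins with an HIV-1 5' LTR, followed by the Ψ packaging signal running into a gag fragment, the Rev response element for Rev-dependent nuclear export of the genomic RNA, and the cPPT/CTS element, which aids nuclear import and transduction. The expression cassette is driven by a tetracycline response element with seven tetO repeats joined to a minimal CMV promoter. Transcription therefore depends on a Tet transactivator supplied from a separate source, because the feature table shows none encoded on this plasmid. The full MYC open reading frame follows, with no annotated tag, reporter or mammalian selection marker. A WPRE downstream of it enhances transcript stability and expression.

The 3' end carries a self-inactivating ΔU3 LTR containing a loxP site. Because the 3' U3 region is copied to both ends of the provirus during reverse transcription, the integrated cassette should be flanked by loxP sites and removable with Cre. The remaining annotations are short fragments of SV40, lac and nef sequence that appear to be backbone remnants.

The plasmid is intended for producing lentivirus, with packaging and envelope functions provided in trans. It was deposited with a study of transcription-factor-driven conversion of somatic cells to neural stem cells, which is consistent with MYC's role as a reprogramming factor.
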