Features (pLannotate 1.2.2; 27 found; start..end, strand, type, name):
    377..634     +  LTR            5' LTR (truncated): truncated 5' long terminal repeat (LTR) from HIV-1
    681..806     +  misc_feature   HIV-1 Ψ: packaging signal of human immunodeficiency virus type 1
    790..1128    +  CDS            HIV-1 gag (fragment): gag protein from human immunodeficiency virus 1; gag
   1303..1536    +  misc_feature   RRE: The Rev response element (RRE) of HIV-1 allows for Rev-dependent mRNA export from the nucleus to the cytoplasm.
   1913..2013    +  CDS            Rev (fragment): human immunodeficiency virus 1 (HIV-1) Rev protein; rev; enhances nuclear export of unspliced and incompletely spliced viral mRNAs
   2058..2175    +  misc_feature   cPPT/CTS: central polypurine tract and central termination sequence of HIV-1
   2217..2237    -  promoter       SV40 promoter (fragment): SV40 enhancer and early promoter
   2251..2521    +  protein_bind   tetracycline response element: contains seven copies of the tetracycline operator tetO tetracycline repressor TetR
   2532..2549    +  misc_feature   MCS (fragment): pUC18/19 multiple cloning site
   2549..2616    +  promoter       tight TRE promoter (fragment): Tet-responsive promoter PTight, consisting of seven tet operator sequences followed by the minimal CMV promoter
   2691..4007    +  CDS            MYC: MYC_HUMAN - Also known as BHLHE39. Experimental evidence at protein level: Swiss-Prot protein existence level 1. Transcription factor that binds DNA in a non-specific manner, yet also specifically recognizes the core sequence 5'-CAC[GA]TG-3'. Activates the transcription of growth-related genes. Binds to the VEGFA promoter, promoting VEGFA production and subsequent sprouting angiogenesis (PubMed:24940000). Regulator of somatic reprogramming, controls self-renewal of embryonic stem cells. Functions with TAF6L to activate target gene expression through RNA polymerase II pause release (By similari
   4030..4618    +  misc_feature   WPRE: woodchuck hepatitis virus posttranscriptional regulatory element
   4671..4690    +  misc_feature   cPPT/CTS (fragment): central polypurine tract and central termination sequence of HIV-1
   4692..4727    +  LTR            3' LTR (ΔU3) (fragment): self-inactivating 3' long terminal repeat (LTR) from HIV-1
   4748..4781    +  protein_bind   loxP: Cre-mediated recombination occurs in the 8-bp core sequence (GCATACAT). Cre recombinase
   4800..4980    +  LTR            5' LTR (truncated): truncated 5' long terminal repeat (LTR) from HIV-1
   5113..5217    +  promoter       AmpR promoter: bla
   5218..6078    +  CDS            AmpR: β-lactamase; bla; confers resistance to ampicillin, carbenicillin, and related antibiotics
   6249..6837    +  rep_origin     ori: high-copy-number ColE1/pMB1/pBR322/pUC origin of replication
   7020..7074    +  CDS            lacI (fragment): lac repressor; lacI; The lac repressor binds to the lac operator to inhibit transcription in E. coli. This inhibition can be relieved by adding lactose or isopropyl-β-D-thiogalactopyranoside (IPTG).
   7080..7173    +  rep_origin     SV40 ori (fragment): SV40 origin of replication
   7198..7235    +  CDS            lacI (fragment): lac repressor; lacI; The lac repressor binds to the lac operator to inhibit transcription in E. coli. This inhibition can be relieved by adding lactose or isopropyl-β-D-thiogalactopyranoside (IPTG).
   7248..7269    +  protein_bind   CAP binding site: CAP binding activates transcription in the presence of cAMP. E. coli catabolite activator protein
   7284..7314    +  promoter       lac promoter: promoter for the E. coli lac operon
   7322..7338    +  protein_bind   lac operator: The lac repressor binds to the lac operator to inhibit transcription in E. coli. This inhibition can be relieved by adding lactose or isopropyl-β-D-thiogalactopyranoside (IPTG). lac repressor encoded by lacI
   7372..7455    +  polyA_signal   SV40 poly(A) signal (fragment): SV40 polyadenylation signal
   7622..329     +  CDS            nef (fragment) (across the origin): NEF_HV1BR - Experimental evidence at protein level: Swiss-Prot protein existence level 1. Extracellular Nef protein targets CD4(+) T-lymphocytes for apoptosis by interacting with CXCR4 surface receptors (PubMed:14990729). From Human immunodeficiency virus type 1 group M subtype B (isolate BRU/LAI) (HIV-1).
>Addgene plasmid #206387 | pHAGE2-TetO-hcMYC | addgene full sequence | sequence record 410035 | Addgene NGS Result
TGGAAGGGCTAATTCACTCCCAAAGAAGACAAGATATCCTTGATCTGTGGATCTACCACACACAAGGCTA
CTTCCCTGATTAGCAGAACTACACACCAGGGCCAGGGGTCAGATATCCACTGACCTTTGGATGGTGCTAC
AAGCTAGTACCAGTTGAGCCAGATAAGGTAGAAGAGGCCAATAAAGGAGAGAACACCAGCTTGTTACACC
CTGTGAGCCTGCATGGGATGGATGACCCGGAGAGAGAAGTGTTAGAGTGGAGGTTTGACAGCCGCCTAGC
ATTTCATCACGTGGCCCGAGAGCTGCATCCGGAGTACTTCAAGAACTGCTGATATCGAGCTTGCTACAAG
GGACTTTCCGCTGGGGACTTTCCAGGGAGGCGTGGCCTGGGCGGGACTGGGGAGTGGCGAGCCCTCAGAT
CCTGCATATAAGCAGCTGCTTTTTGCCTGTACTGGGTCTCTCTGGTTAGACCAGATCTGAGCCTGGGAGC
TCTCTGGCTAACTAGGGAACCCACTGCTTAAGCCTCAATAAAGCTTGCCTTGAGTGCTTCAAGTAGTGTG
TGCCCGTCTGTTGTGTGACTCTGGTAACTAGAGATCCCTCAGACCCTTTTAGTCAGTGTGGAAAATCTCT
AGCAGTGGCGCCCGAACAGGGACTTGAAAGCGAAAGGGAAACCAGAGGAGCTCTCTCGACGCAGGACTCG
GCTTGCTGAAGCGCGCACGGCAAGAGGCGAGGGGCGGCGACTGGTGAGTACGCCAAAAATTTTGACTAGC
GGAGGCTAGAAGGAGAGAGATGGGTGCGAGAGCGTCAGTATTAAGCGGGGGAGAATTAGATCGCGATGGG
AAAAAATTCGGTTAAGGCCAGGGGGAAAGAAAAAATATAAATTAAAACATATAGTATGGGCAAGCAGGGA
GCTAGAACGATTCGCAGTTAATCCTGGCCTGTTAGAAACATCAGAAGGCTGTAGACAAATACTGGGACAG
CTACAACCATCCCTTCAGACAGGATCAGAAGAACTTAGATCATTATATAATACAGTAGCAACCCTCTATT
GTGTGCATCAAAGGATAGAGATAAAAGACACCAAGGAAGCTTTAGACAAGATAGAGGAAGAGCAAAACAA
AAGTAAGACCACCGCACAGCAAGCGGCCGGCCGCTGATCTTCAGACCTGGAGGAGGAGATATGAGGGACA
ATTGGAGAAGTGAATTATATAAATATAAAGTAGTAAAAATTGAACCATTAGGAGTAGCACCCACCAAGGC
AAAGAGAAGAGTGGTGCAGAGAGAAAAAAGAGCAGTGGGAATAGGAGCTTTGTTCCTTGGGTTCTTGGGA
GCAGCAGGAAGCACTATGGGCGCAGCGTCAATGACGCTGACGGTACAGGCCAGACAATTATTGTCTGGTA
TAGTGCAGCAGCAGAACAATTTGCTGAGGGCTATTGAGGCGCAACAGCATCTGTTGCAACTCACAGTCTG
GGGCATCAAGCAGCTCCAGGCAAGAATCCTGGCTGTGGAAAGATACCTAAAGGATCAACAGCTCCTGGGG
ATTTGGGGTTGCTCTGGAAAACTCATTTGCACCACTGCTGTGCCTTGGAATGCTAGTTGGAGTAATAAAT
CTCTGGAACAGATTTGGAATCACACGACCTGGATGGAGTGGGACAGAGAAATTAACAATTACACAAGCTT
AATACACTCCTTAATTGAAGAATCGCAAAACCAGCAAGAAAAGAATGAACAAGAATTATTGGAATTAGAT
AAATGGGCAAGTTTGTGGAATTGGTTTAACATAACAAATTGGCTGTGGTATATAAAATTATTCATAATGA
TAGTAGGAGGCTTGGTAGGTTTAAGAATAGTTTTTGCTGTACTTTCTATAGTGAATAGAGTTAGGCAGGG
ATATTCACCATTATCGTTTCAGACCCACCTCCCAACCCCGAGGGGACCCGACAGGCCCGAAGGAATAGAA
GAAGAAGGTGGAGAGAGAGACAGAGACAGATCCATTCGATTAGTGAACGGATCTCGACGGTATCGCCGAA
TTCACAAATGGCAGTATTCATCCACAATTTTAAAAGAAAAGGGGGGATTGGGGGGTACAGTGCAGGGGAA
AGAATAGTAGACATAATAGCAACAGACATACAAACTAAAGAATTACAAAAACAAATTACAAAAATTCAAA
ATTTTCGGGTTTATTACAGGGACAGCAGAGATCCAGTTTGGACTAGTCCACACCCTAACTGACACACTCG
AGTTTACCACTCCCTATCAGTGATAGAGAAAAGTGAAAGTCGAGTTTACCACTCCCTATCAGTGATAGAG
AAAAGTGAAAGTCGAGTTTACCACTCCCTATCAGTGATAGAGAAAAGTGAAAGTCGAGTTTACCACTCCC
TATCAGTGATAGAGAAAAGTGAAAGTCGAGTTTACCACTCCCTATCAGTGATAGAGAAAAGTGAAAGTCG
AGTTTACCACTCCCTATCAGTGATAGAGAAAAGTGAAAGTCGAGTTTACCACTCCCTATCAGTGATAGAG
AAAAGTGAAAGTCGAGCTCGGTACCCGGGTCGAGGTAGGCATGTACGGTGGGAGGCCTATATAAGCAGAG
CTCGTTTAGTGAACCGTCAGATCGCCTGGAGACGCCATCCACGCTGTTTTGACCTCCATAGAAGACACCG
GGACCGATCCAGCCTGCGGCCACCACCGGTATGCCCCTCAACGTTAGCTTCACCAACAGGAACTATGACC
TCGACTACGACTCGGTGCAGCCGTATTTCTACTGCGACGAGGAGGAGAACTTCTACCAGCAGCAGCAGCA
GAGCGAGCTGCAGCCCCCGGCGCCCAGCGAGGATATCTGGAAGAAATTCGAGCTGCTGCCCACCCCGCCC
CTGTCCCCTAGCCGCCGCTCCGGGCTCTGCTCGCCCTCCTACGTTGCGGTCACACCCTTCTCCCTTCGGG
GAGACAACGACGGCGGTGGCGGGAGCTTCTCCACGGCCGACCAGCTGGAGATGGTGACCGAGCTGCTGGG
AGGAGACATGGTGAACCAGAGTTTCATCTGCGACCCGGACGACGAGACCTTCATCAAAAACATCATCATC
CAGGACTGTATGTGGAGCGGCTTCTCGGCCGCCGCCAAGCTCGTCTCAGAGAAGCTGGCCTCCTACCAGG
CTGCGCGCAAAGACAGCGGCAGCCCGAACCCCGCCCGCGGCCACAGCGTCTGCTCCACCTCCAGCTTGTA
CCTGCAGGATCTGAGCGCCGCCGCCTCAGAGTGCATCGACCCCTCGGTGGTCTTCCCCTACCCTCTCAAC
GACAGCAGCTCGCCCAAGTCCTGCGCCTCGCAAGACTCCAGCGCCTTCTCTCCGTCCTCGGATTCTCTGC
TCTCCTCGACGGAGTCCTCCCCGCAGGGCAGCCCCGAGCCCCTGGTGCTCCATGAGGAGACACCGCCCAC
CACCAGCAGCGACTCTGAGGAGGAACAAGAAGATGAGGAAGAAATCGATGTTGTTTCTGTGGAAAAGAGG
CAGGCTCCTGGCAAAAGGTCAGAGTCTGGATCACCTTCTGCTGGAGGCCACAGCAAACCTCCTCACAGCC
CACTGGTCCTCAAGAGGTGCCACGTCTCCACACATCAGCACAACTACGCAGCGCCTCCCTCCACTCGGAA
GGACTATCCTGCTGCCAAGAGGGTCAAGTTGGACAGTGTCAGAGTCCTGAGACAGATCAGCAACAACCGA
AAATGCACCAGCCCCAGGTCCTCGGACACCGAGGAGAATGTCAAGAGGCGAACACACAACGTCTTGGAGC
GCCAGAGGAGGAACGAGCTAAAACGGAGCTTTTTTGCCCTGCGTGACCAGATCCCGGAGTTGGAAAACAA
TGAAAAGGCCCCCAAGGTAGTTATCCTTAAAAAAGCCACAGCATACATCCTGTCCGTCCAAGCAGAGGAG
CAAAAGCTCATTTCTGAAGAGGACTTGTTGCGGAAACGACGAGAACAGTTGAAACACAAACTTGAACAGC
TACGGAACTCTTGTGCGTGAGTCGACATCGATAGATCCTAATCAACCTCTGGATTACAAAATTTGTGAAA
GATTGACTGGTATTCTTAACTATGTTGCTCCTTTTACGCTATGTGGATACGCTGCTTTAATGCCTTTGTA
TCATGCTATTGCTTCCCGTATGGCTTTCATTTTCTCCTCCTTGTATAAATCCTGGTTGCTGTCTCTTTAT
GAGGAGTTGTGGCCCGTTGTCAGGCAACGTGGCGTGGTGTGCACTGTGTTTGCTGACGCAACCCCCACTG
GTTGGGGCATTGCCACCACCTGTCAGCTCCTTTCCGGGACTTTCGCTTTCCCCCTCCCTATTGCCACGGC
GGAACTCATCGCCGCCTGCCTTGCCCGCTGCTGGACAGGGGCTCGGCTGTTGGGCACTGACAATTCCGTG
GTGTTGTCGGGGAAATCATCGTCCTTTCCTTGGCTGCTCGCCTGTGTTGCCACCTGGATTCTGCGCGGGA
CGTCCTTCTGCTACGTCCCTTCGGCCCTCAATCCAGCGGACCTTCCTTCCCGCGGCCTGCTGCCGGCTCT
GCGGCCTCTTCCGCGTCTTCGCCTTCGCCCTCAGACGAGTCGGATCTCCCTTTGGGCCGCCTCCCCGCCT
GGTACCTTTAAGACCAATGACTTACAAGGCAGCTGTAGATCTTAGCCACTTTTTAAAAGAAAAGGGGGGA
CTGGAAGGGCTAATTCACTCCCAACGAAGACAAGATCACCTGCAGGACAGGCGCGCCATAACTTCGTATA
GCATACATTATACGAAGTTATCTGCTTTTTGCTTGTACTGGGTCTCTCTGGTTAGACCAGATCTGAGCCT
GGGAGCTCTCTGGCTAACTAGGGAACCCACTGCTTAAGCCTCAATAAAGCTTGCCTTGAGTGCTTCAAGT
AGTGTGTGCCCGTCTGTTGTGTGACTCTGGTAACTAGAGATCCCTCAGACCCTTTTAGTCAGTGTGGAAA
ATCTCTAGCACCCGGGCGATTAAGGAAAGGGCTAGATCATTCTTGAAGACGAAAGGGCCTCGTGATACGC
CTATTTTTATAGGTTAATGTCATGATAATAATGGTTTCTTAGACGTCAGGTGGCACTTTTCGGGGAAATG
TGCGCGGAACCCCTATTTGTTTATTTTTCTAAATACATTCAAATATGTATCCGCTCATGAGACAATAACC
CTGATAAATGCTTCAATAATATTGAAAAAGGAAGAGTATGAGTATTCAACATTTCCGTGTCGCCCTTATT
CCCTTTTTTGCGGCATTTTGCCTTCCTGTTTTTGCTCACCCAGAAACGCTGGTGAAAGTAAAAGATGCTG
AAGATCAGTTGGGTGCACGAGTGGGTTACATCGAACTGGATCTCAACAGCGGTAAGATCCTTGAGAGTTT
TCGCCCCGAAGAACGTTTTCCAATGATGAGCACTTTTAAAGTTCTGCTATGTGGCGCGGTATTATCCCGT
GTTGACGCCGGGCAAGAGCAACTCGGTCGCCGCATACACTATTCTCAGAATGACTTGGTTGAGTACTCAC
CAGTCACAGAAAAGCATCTTACGGATGGCATGACAGTAAGAGAATTATGCAGTGCTGCCATAACCATGAG
TGATAACACTGCGGCCAACTTACTTCTGACAACGATCGGAGGACCGAAGGAGCTAACCGCTTTTTTGCAC
AACATGGGGGATCATGTAACTCGCCTTGATCGTTGGGAACCGGAGCTGAATGAAGCCATACCAAACGACG
AGCGTGACACCACGATGCCTGTAGCAATGGCAACAACGTTGCGCAAACTATTAACTGGCGAACTACTTAC
TCTAGCTTCCCGGCAACAATTAATAGACTGGATGGAGGCGGATAAAGTTGCAGGACCACTTCTGCGCTCG
GCCCTTCCGGCTGGCTGGTTTATTGCTGATAAATCTGGAGCCGGTGAGCGTGGGTCTCGCGGTATCATTG
CAGCACTGGGGCCAGATGGTAAGCCCTCCCGTATCGTAGTTATCTACACGACGGGGAGTCAGGCAACTAT
GGATGAACGAAATAGACAGATCGCTGAGATAGGTGCCTCACTGATTAAGCATTGGTAACTGTCAGACCAA
GTTTACTCATATATACTTTAGATTGATTTAAAACTTCATTTTTAATTTAAAAGGATCTAGGTGAAGATCC
TTTTTGATAATCTCATGACCAAAATCCCTTAACGTGAGTTTTCGTTCCACTGAGCGTCAGACCCCGTAGA
AAAGATCAAAGGATCTTCTTGAGATCCTTTTTTTCTGCGCGTAATCTGCTGCTTGCAAACAAAAAAACCA
CCGCTACCAGCGGTGGTTTGTTTGCCGGATCAAGAGCTACCAACTCTTTTTCCGAAGGTAACTGGCTTCA
GCAGAGCGCAGATACCAAATACTGTTCTTCTAGTGTAGCCGTAGTTAGGCCACCACTTCAAGAACTCTGT
AGCACCGCCTACATACCTCGCTCTGCTAATCCTGTTACCAGTGGCTGCTGCCAGTGGCGATAAGTCGTGT
CTTACCGGGTTGGACTCAAGACGATAGTTACCGGATAAGGCGCAGCGGTCGGGCTGAACGGGGGGTTCGT
GCACACAGCCCAGCTTGGAGCGAACGACCTACACCGAACTGAGATACCTACAGCGTGAGCTATGAGAAAG
CGCCACGCTTCCCGAAGGGAGAAAGGCGGACAGGTATCCGGTAAGCGGCAGGGTCGGAACAGGAGAGCGC
ACGAGGGAGCTTCCAGGGGGAAACGCCTGGTATCTTTATAGTCCTGTCGGGTTTCGCCACCTCTGACTTG
AGCGTCGATTTTTGTGATGCTCGTCAGGGGGGCGGAGCCTATGGAAAAACGCCAGCAACGCGGCCTTTTT
ACGGTTCCTGGCCTTTTGCTGGCCTTTTGCTCACATGTTCTTTCCTGCGTTATCCCCTGATTCTGTGGAT
AACCGTATTACCGCCTTTGAGTGAGCTGATACCGCTCGCCGCAGCCGAACGACCGAGCGCAGCGAGTCAG
TGAGCGAGGAAGCGGAAGAGCGCCCAATACGCAAACCGCCTCTCCCCGCGCGTTGGCCGATTCATTAATG
CAGCAAGCTCATGGCTGACTAATTTTTTTTATTTATGCAGAGGCCGAGGCCGCCTCGGCCTCTGAGCTAT
TCCAGAAGTAGTGAGGAGGCTTTTTTGGAGGCCTAGGCTTTTGCAAAAAGCTCCCCGTGGCACGACAGGT
TTCCCGACTGGAAAGCGGGCAGTGAGCGCAACGCAATTAATGTGAGTTAGCTCACTCATTAGGCACCCCA
GGCTTTACACTTTATGCTTCCGGCTCGTATGTTGTGTGGAATTGTGAGCGGATAACAATTTCACACAGGA
AACAGCTATGACATGATTACGAATTTCACAAATAAAGCATTTTTTTCACTGCATTCTAGTTGTGGTTTGT
CCAAACTCATCAATGTATCTTATCATGTCTGGATCAACTGGATAACTCAAGCTAACCAAAATCATCCCAA
ACTTCCCACCCCATACCCTATTACCACTGCCAATTACCTGTGGTTTCATTTACTCTAAACCTGTGATTCC
TCTGAATTATTTTCATTTTAAAGAAATTGTATTTGTTAAATATGTACTACAAACTTAGTAGT
